Addgene plasmid #112740: pLJM1 FRB-myc-RagA
Purpose: express FRB-myc-RagA
Depositing lab: Roberto Zoncu. Depositing organization: University of California, Berkeley. Publication: A nutrient-induced affinity switch controls mTORC1 activation by its Rag GTPase-Ragulator lysosomal scaffold. Lawrence RE, Cho KF, Rappold R, Thrun A, Tofaute M, Kim DJ, Moldavski O, Hurley JH, Zoncu R. Nat Cell Biol. 2018 Sep;20(9):1052-1063. doi: 10.1038/s41556-018-0148-6. Epub 2018 Jul 30. PubMed 30061680.
Backbone
  Vector backbone: pLJM1
  Vector type: Lentiviral
  Selectable markers: Puromycin
Growth in bacteria
  Bacterial resistance: Ampicillin, 100 μg/mL
  Growth temperature: 30°C
  Growth strain: NEB Stable
  Copy number: High Copy
Gene/Insert
  Gene/Insert name: FRB-myc-RagA
  Species: H. sapiens (human)
  Entrez Gene: RRAGA (a.k.a. FIP-1, FIP1, RAGA)
  Tag / fusion protein: FRB, myc (N terminal on insert)
  Cloning method: Restriction Enzyme; 5′ cloning site Unknown (unknown if destroyed); 3′ cloning site Unknown (unknown if destroyed)
Terms and licenses: Academic/Nonprofit Terms; Industry Terms: Not Available to Industry
How to cite: pLJM1 FRB-myc-RagA was a gift from Roberto Zoncu (Addgene plasmid # 112740 ; http://n2t.net/addgene:112740 ; RRID:Addgene_112740)
