[The description below was written by a language model from this plasmid's Addgene catalogue record and the feature table of its GenBank file.]
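Description:
pLJM1 FRB-myc-RagA is an 8.7 kb third-generation-style, self-inactivating HIV-1 lentiviral transfer plasmid built on the pLJM1 backbone for expressing a tagged human RagA (RRAGA) in mammalian cells. In bacteria it is maintained through a high-copy ColE1/pUC origin and ampicillin resistance (bla). An f1 origin and an SV40 origin are also present. The viral genome is transcribed from an RSV promoter fused to a truncated 5' LTR. It carries the Psi packaging signal, the Rev response element for Rev-dependent nuclear export, a cPPT/CTS element, and a U3-deleted 3' LTR followed by an SV40 polyadenylation signal. The U3 deletion means the integrated provirus lacks LTR promoter activity, so expression depends on the internal promoters.

The payload is driven by a CMV immediate-early promoter. The annotated coding features are an FRB domain, flagged in the feature table as the T2098L variant (FRB*) that binds rapamycin analogues such as AP21967, followed by a Myc epitope tag. The RagA coding sequence itself is not annotated, but according to the catalogue entry it lies downstream of these N-terminal tags, which fits the unannotated stretch between the Myc tag and the cPPT/CTS. A separate hPGK promoter drives puromycin N-acetyltransferase for selection of transduced cells.

The stated purpose is simply to express FRB-myc-RagA. FRB fusions are generally used for chemically induced dimerisation with FKBP-tagged partners, and the Myc tag allows detection or immunoprecipitation. The associated work concerns mTORC1 activation by the Rag GTPase–Ragulator lysosomal scaffold, though the record does not detail the specific experimental design.
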