LOCUS       Exported 8740 bp ds-DNA circular SYN 12-MAY-2021
DEFINITION  express FRB-myc-RagA.
ACCESSION   .
VERSION     .
KEYWORDS    pLJM1 FRB-myc-RagA
SOURCE      synthetic DNA construct
  ORGANISM  synthetic DNA construct
REFERENCE   1 (bases 1 to 8740)
  AUTHORS   Lawrence RE, Cho KF, Rappold R, Thrun A, Tofaute M, Kim DJ,
            Moldavski O, Hurley JH, Zoncu R
  TITLE     A nutrient-induced affinity switch controls mTORC1 activation by its
            Rag GTPase-Ragulator lysosomal scaffold.
  JOURNAL   Nat Cell Biol. 2018 Sep;20(9):1052-1063. doi:
            10.1038/s41556-018-0148-6. Epub 2018 Jul 30.
  PUBMED    30061680
REFERENCE   2 (bases 1 to 8740)
  AUTHORS   .
  TITLE     Direct Submission
  JOURNAL   Exported May 12, 2021 from SnapGene Server 1.1.58
            http://www.snapgene.com
FEATURES             Location/Qualifiers
     source          1..8740
                     /organism="synthetic DNA construct"
                     /mol_type="other DNA"
     rep_origin      1..589
                     /direction=RIGHT
                     /label=ori
                     /note="high-copy-number ColE1/pMB1/pBR322/pUC origin of
                     replication"
     primer_bind     490..509
                     /label=pBR322ori-F
                     /note="pBR322 origin, forward primer"
     primer_bind     743..760
                     /label=L4440
                     /note="L4440 vector, forward primer"
     protein_bind    877..898
                     /label=CAP binding site
                     /bound_moiety="E. coli catabolite activator protein"
                     /note="CAP binding activates transcription in the presence
                     of cAMP."
     promoter        913..943
                     /label=lac promoter
                     /note="promoter for the E. coli lac operon"
     protein_bind    951..967
                     /label=lac operator
                     /bound_moiety="lac repressor encoded by lacI"
                     /note="The lac repressor binds to the lac operator to
                     inhibit transcription in E. coli. This inhibition can be
                     relieved by adding lactose or
                     isopropyl-beta-D-thiogalactopyranoside (IPTG)."
     primer_bind     956..978
                     /label=M13/pUC Reverse
                     /note="In lacZ gene"
     primer_bind     975..991
                     /label=M13 rev
                     /note="common sequencing primer, one of multiple similar
                     variants"
     primer_bind     975..991
                     /label=M13 Reverse
                     /note="In lacZ gene. Also called M13-rev"
     primer_bind     1010..1030
                     /label=T3
                     /note="T3 promoter, forward primer"
     promoter        1012..1030
                     /label=T3 promoter
                     /note="promoter for bacteriophage T3 RNA polymerase"
     promoter        1058..1284
                     /label=RSV promoter
                     /note="Rous sarcoma virus enhancer/promoter"
     LTR             1285..1465
                     /label=5' LTR (truncated)
                     /note="truncated 5' long terminal repeat (LTR) from HIV-1"
     misc_feature    1512..1637
                     /label=HIV-1 Psi
                     /note="packaging signal of human immunodeficiency virus
                     type 1"
     misc_feature    2130..2363
                     /label=RRE
                     /note="The Rev response element (RRE) of HIV-1 allows for
                     Rev-dependent mRNA export from the nucleus to the
                     cytoplasm."
     CDS             2548..2592
                     /codon_start=1
                     /product="antigenic peptide corresponding to amino acids
                     655 to 669 of the HIV envelope protein gp41 (Lutje Hulsik
                     et al., 2013)"
                     /label=gp41 peptide
                     /note="recognized by the 2H10 single-chain llama nanobody"
                     /translation="KNEQELLELDKWASL"
     primer_bind     2890..2910
                     /label=hU6-F
                     /note="Human U6 promoter, forward primer"
     promoter        3199..3402
                     /label=CMV promoter
                     /note="human cytomegalovirus (CMV) immediate early
                     promoter"
     primer_bind     3353..3373
                     /label=CMV-F
                     /note="Human CMV immediate early promoter, forward primer"
     CDS             3449..3727
                     /codon_start=1
                     /product="T2098L mutant of FKBP-rapamycin binding domain of
                     human FRAP"
                     /label=FRB*
                     /note="binds synthetic ligands such as AP21967"
                     /translation="ILWHEMWHEGLEEASRLYFGERNVKGMFEVLEPLHAMMERGPQTL
                     KETSFNQAYGRDLMEAQEWCRKYMKSGNVKDLLQAWDLYYHVFRRISK"
     CDS             3872..3901
                     /codon_start=1
                     /product="Myc (human c-Myc proto-oncogene) epitope tag"
                     /label=Myc
                     /translation="EQKLISEEDL"
     misc_feature    4891..5008
                     /label=cPPT/CTS
                     /note="central polypurine tract and central termination
                     sequence of HIV-1"
     promoter        5057..5567
                     /label=hPGK promoter
                     /note="human phosphoglycerate kinase 1 promoter"
     primer_bind     5486..5504
                     /label=hPGK-F
                     /note="Human PGK promoter, forward primer"
     CDS             5589..6188
                     /codon_start=1
                     /gene="pac from Streptomyces alboniger"
                     /product="puromycin N-acetyltransferase"
                     /label=PuroR
                     /note="confers resistance to puromycin"
                     /translation="MTEYKPTVRLATRDDVPRAVRTLAAAFADYPATRHTVDPDRHIER
                     VTELQELFLTRVGLDIGKVWVADDGAAVAVWTTPESVEAGAVFAEIGPRMAELSGSRLA
                     AQQQMEGLLAPHRPKEPAWFLATVGVSPDHQGKGLGSAVVLPGVEAAERAGVPAFLETS
                     APRNLPFYERLGFTVTADVEVPEGPRTWCMTRKPGA"
     primer_bind     complement(5589..5608)
                     /label=Puro-R
                     /note="Puromycin resistance gene, reverse primer. Also
                     called puro-variant-R"
     primer_bind     6085..6105
                     /label=Puro-F
                     /note="Puromycin resistance gene, forward primer"
     LTR             6316..6549
                     /label=3' LTR (Delta-U3)
                     /note="self-inactivating 3' long terminal repeat (LTR) from
                     HIV-1"
     polyA_signal    6621..6742
                     /label=SV40 poly(A) signal
                     /note="SV40 polyadenylation signal"
     primer_bind     complement(6658..6677)
                     /label=SV40pA-R
                     /note="SV40 polyA, reverse primer"
     primer_bind     6712..6731
                     /label=EBV-rev
                     /note="SV40 polyA terminator, reverse primer"
     rep_origin      6782..6917
                     /label=SV40 ori
                     /note="SV40 origin of replication"
     primer_bind     6844..6863
                     /label=SV40pro-F
                     /note="SV40 promoter/origin, forward primer"
     primer_bind     complement(6937..6956)
                     /label=T7
                     /note="T7 promoter, forward primer"
     promoter        complement(6938..6956)
                     /label=T7 promoter
                     /note="promoter for bacteriophage T7 RNA polymerase"
     primer_bind     complement(6966..6983)
                     /label=M13 Forward
                     /note="In lacZ gene. Also called M13-F20 or M13 (-21)
                     Forward"
     primer_bind     complement(6966..6982)
                     /label=M13 fwd
                     /note="common sequencing primer, one of multiple similar
                     variants"
     primer_bind     complement(6975..6997)
                     /label=M13/pUC Forward
                     /note="In lacZ gene"
     rep_origin      7124..7579
                     /direction=RIGHT
                     /label=f1 ori
                     /note="f1 bacteriophage origin of replication; arrow
                     indicates direction of (+) strand synthesis"
     primer_bind     complement(7211..7230)
                     /label=F1ori-R
                     /note="F1 origin, reverse primer"
     primer_bind     7421..7442
                     /label=F1ori-F
                     /note="F1 origin, forward primer"
     promoter        7605..7709
                     /gene="bla"
                     /label=AmpR promoter
     CDS             7710..8570
                     /codon_start=1
                     /gene="bla"
                     /product="beta-lactamase"
                     /label=AmpR
                     /note="confers resistance to ampicillin, carbenicillin, and
                     related antibiotics"
                     /translation="MSIQHFRVALIPFFAAFCLPVFAHPETLVKVKDAEDQLGARVGYI
                     ELDLNSGKILESFRPEERFPMMSTFKVLLCGAVLSRIDAGQEQLGRRIHYSQNDLVEYS
                     PVTEKHLTDGMTVRELCSAAITMSDNTAANLLLTTIGGPKELTAFLHNMGDHVTRLDRW
                     EPELNEAIPNDERDTTMPVAMATTLRKLLTGELLTLASRQQLIDWMEADKVAGPLLRSA
                     LPAGWFIADKSGAGERGSRGIIAALGPDGKPSRIVVIYTTGSQATMDERNRQIAEIGAS
                     LIKHW"
     primer_bind     complement(7928..7947)
                     /label=Amp-R
                     /note="Ampicillin resistance gene, reverse primer"
ORIGIN
        1 ttgagatcct ttttttctgc gcgtaatctg ctgcttgcaa acaaaaaaac caccgctacc
       61 agcggtggtt tgtttgccgg atcaagagct accaactctt tttccgaagg taactggctt
      121 cagcagagcg cagataccaa atactgttct tctagtgtag ccgtagttag gccaccactt
      181 caagaactct gtagcaccgc ctacatacct cgctctgcta atcctgttac cagtggctgc
      241 tgccagtggc gataagtcgt gtcttaccgg gttggactca agacgatagt taccggataa
      301 ggcgcagcgg tcgggctgaa cggggggttc gtgcacacag cccagcttgg agcgaacgac
      361 ctacaccgaa ctgagatacc tacagcgtga gctatgagaa agcgccacgc ttcccgaagg
      421 gagaaaggcg gacaggtatc cggtaagcgg cagggtcgga acaggagagc gcacgaggga
      481 gcttccaggg ggaaacgcct ggtatcttta tagtcctgtc gggtttcgcc acctctgact
      541 tgagcgtcga tttttgtgat gctcgtcagg ggggcggagc ctatggaaaa acgccagcaa
      601 cgcggccttt ttacggttcc tggccttttg ctggcctttt gctcacatgt tctttcctgc
      661 gttatcccct gattctgtgg ataaccgtat taccgccttt gagtgagctg ataccgctcg
      721 ccgcagccga acgaccgagc gcagcgagtc agtgagcgag gaagcggaag agcgcccaat
      781 acgcaaaccg cctctccccg cgcgttggcc gattcattaa tgcagctggc acgacaggtt
      841 tcccgactgg aaagcgggca gtgagcgcaa cgcaattaat gtgagttagc tcactcatta
      901 ggcaccccag gctttacact ttatgcttcc ggctcgtatg ttgtgtggaa ttgtgagcgg
      961 ataacaattt cacacaggaa acagctatga ccatgattac gccaagcgcg caattaaccc
     1021 tcactaaagg gaacaaaagc tggagctgca agcttaatgt agtcttatgc aatactcttg
     1081 tagtcttgca acatggtaac gatgagttag caacatgcct tacaaggaga gaaaaagcac
     1141 cgtgcatgcc gattggtgga agtaaggtgg tacgatcgtg ccttattagg aaggcaacag
     1201 acgggtctga catggattgg acgaaccact gaattgccgc attgcagaga tattgtattt
     1261 aagtgcctag ctcgatacat aaacgggtct ctctggttag accagatctg agcctgggag
     1321 ctctctggct aactagggaa cccactgctt aagcctcaat aaagcttgcc ttgagtgctt
     1381 caagtagtgt gtgcccgtct gttgtgtgac tctggtaact agagatccct cagacccttt
     1441 tagtcagtgt ggaaaatctc tagcagtggc gcccgaacag ggacttgaaa gcgaaaggga
     1501 aaccagagga gctctctcga cgcaggactc ggcttgctga agcgcgcacg gcaagaggcg
     1561 aggggcggcg actggtgagt acgccaaaaa ttttgactag cggaggctag aaggagagag
     1621 atgggtgcga gagcgtcagt attaagcggg ggagaattag atcgcgatgg gaaaaaattc
     1681 ggttaaggcc agggggaaag aaaaaatata aattaaaaca tatagtatgg gcaagcaggg
     1741 agctagaacg attcgcagtt aatcctggcc tgttagaaac atcagaaggc tgtagacaaa
     1801 tactgggaca gctacaacca tcccttcaga caggatcaga agaacttaga tcattatata
     1861 atacagtagc aaccctctat tgtgtgcatc aaaggataga gataaaagac accaaggaag
     1921 ctttagacaa gatagaggaa gagcaaaaca aaagtaagac caccgcacag caagcggccg
     1981 ctgatcttca gacctggagg aggagatatg agggacaatt ggagaagtga attatataaa
     2041 tataaagtag taaaaattga accattagga gtagcaccca ccaaggcaaa gagaagagtg
     2101 gtgcagagag aaaaaagagc agtgggaata ggagctttgt tccttgggtt cttgggagca
     2161 gcaggaagca ctatgggcgc agcgtcaatg acgctgacgg tacaggccag acaattattg
     2221 tctggtatag tgcagcagca gaacaatttg ctgagggcta ttgaggcgca acagcatctg
     2281 ttgcaactca cagtctgggg catcaagcag ctccaggcaa gaatcctggc tgtggaaaga
     2341 tacctaaagg atcaacagct cctggggatt tggggttgct ctggaaaact catttgcacc
     2401 actgctgtgc cttggaatgc tagttggagt aataaatctc tggaacagat ttggaatcac
     2461 acgacctgga tggagtggga cagagaaatt aacaattaca caagcttaat acactcctta
     2521 attgaagaat cgcaaaacca gcaagaaaag aatgaacaag aattattgga attagataaa
     2581 tgggcaagtt tgtggaattg gtttaacata acaaattggc tgtggtatat aaaattattc
     2641 ataatgatag taggaggctt ggtaggttta agaatagttt ttgctgtact ttctatagtg
     2701 aatagagtta ggcagggata ttcaccatta tcgtttcaga cccacctccc aaccccgagg
     2761 ggacccgaca ggcccgaagg aatagaagaa gaaggtggag agagagacag agacagatcc
     2821 attcgattag tgaacggatc tcgacggtat cgatcacgag actagcctcg agcggccgcc
     2881 cccttcaccg agggcctatt tcccatgatt ccttcatatt tgcatatacg atacaaggct
     2941 gttagagaga taattggaat taatttgact gtaaacacaa agatattagt acaaaatacg
     3001 tgacgtagaa agtaataatt tcttgggtag tttgcagttt taaaattatg ttttaaaatg
     3061 gactatcata tgccaagtac gccccctatt gacgtcaatg acggtaaatg gcccgcctgg
     3121 cattatgccc agtacatgac cttatgggac tttcctactt ggcagtacat ctacgtatta
     3181 gtcatcgcta ttaccatggt gatgcggttt tggcagtaca tcaatgggcg tggatagcgg
     3241 tttgactcac ggggatttcc aagtctccac cccattgacg tcaatgggag tttgttttgg
     3301 caccaaaatc aacgggactt tccaaaatgt cgtaacaact ccgccccatt gacgcaaatg
     3361 ggcggtaggc gtgtacggtg ggaggtctat ataagcagag ctggtttagt gaaccgtcag
     3421 atccgctagc gctaccggtg ccaccatgat cctctggcat gagatgtggc atgaaggcct
     3481 ggaagaggca tctcgtttgt actttgggga aaggaacgtg aaaggcatgt ttgaggtgct
     3541 ggagcccttg catgctatga tggaacgggg cccccagact ctgaaggaaa catcctttaa
     3601 tcaggcctat ggtcgagatt taatggaggc ccaagagtgg tgcaggaagt acatgaaatc
     3661 agggaatgtc aaggacctcc tccaagcctg ggacctctat tatcatgtgt tccgacgaat
     3721 ctcaaagggt ggttctgccg gtggctccgg ttctggctcc agcggtggca gctctggtgc
     3781 gtccggcacg ggtactgcgg gtggcactgg cagcggttcc ggtggaggct ctggaggcgg
     3841 ttctgaaggt ggcggatccg aaggcggcgg cgaacaaaag ctcattagcg aggaagacct
     3901 tgtcgacatg cccaacaccg ccatgaagaa gaaggtgctg ctgatgggca agtccggctc
     3961 tggcaagaca tctatgcgga gcatcatctt cgccaattat atcgccagag ataccaggcg
     4021 cctgggagca acaatcgacg tggagcacag ccacgtgcgg tttctgggca acctggtgct
     4081 gaatctgtgg gactgcggcg gccaggatac cttcatggag aactacttta catctcagcg
     4141 ggacaacatc ttcagaaatg tggaggtgct gatctacgtg ttcgatgtgg agagcagaga
     4201 gctggagaag gacatgcact actatcagag ctgcctggag gccatcctgc agaactcccc
     4261 cgatgccaag atcttctgtc tggtgcacaa gatggacctg gtgcaggagg accagcggga
     4321 tctgatcttt aaggagagag aggaggatct gcggagactg tctaggcctc tggagtgcgc
     4381 ctgtttccgc accagcatct gggacgagac actgtacaag gcctggtcta gcatcgtgta
     4441 tcagctgatc ccaaacgtgc agcagctgga gatgaacctg aggaattttg cccagatcat
     4501 cgaggccgat gaggtgctgc tgttcgagcg cgccaccttc ctggtcatca gccactacca
     4561 gtgcaaggag cagagggacg tgcaccgctt cgagaagatc tccaacatca tcaagcagtt
     4621 taagctgagc tgttccaagc tggccgcctc cttccagtct atggaggtgc ggaactccaa
     4681 tttcgccgcc ttcatcgaca tcttcacctc taatacatat gtgatggtgg tcatgagcga
     4741 cccctccatc ccttctgccg ccacactgat caacatcaga aatgcccgga aacactttga
     4801 aaaactggag cgggtggacg gacctaaaca tagcctgctg atgcgataag aattctcgac
     4861 ctcgagacaa atggcagtat tcatccacaa ttttaaaaga aaagggggga ttggggggta
     4921 cagtgcaggg gaaagaatag tagacataat agcaacagac atacaaacta aagaattaca
     4981 aaaacaaatt acaaaaattc aaaattttcg ggtttattac agggacagca gagatccact
     5041 ttggccgcgg ctcgaggggg ttggggttgc gccttttcca aggcagccct gggtttgcgc
     5101 agggacgcgg ctgctctggg cgtggttccg ggaaacgcag cggcgccgac cctgggtctc
     5161 gcacattctt cacgtccgtt cgcagcgtca cccggatctt cgccgctacc cttgtgggcc
     5221 ccccggcgac gcttcctgct ccgcccctaa gtcgggaagg ttccttgcgg ttcgcggcgt
     5281 gccggacgtg acaaacggaa gccgcacgtc tcactagtac cctcgcagac ggacagcgcc
     5341 agggagcaat ggcagcgcgc cgaccgcgat gggctgtggc caatagcggc tgctcagcag
     5401 ggcgcgccga gagcagcggc cgggaagggg cggtgcggga ggcggggtgt ggggcggtag
     5461 tgtgggccct gttcctgccc gcgcggtgtt ccgcattctg caagcctccg gagcgcacgt
     5521 cggcagtcgg ctccctcgtt gaccgaatca ccgacctctc tccccagggg gatccaccgg
     5581 agcttaccat gaccgagtac aagcccacgg tgcgcctcgc cacccgcgac gacgtcccca
     5641 gggccgtacg caccctcgcc gccgcgttcg ccgactaccc cgccacgcgc cacaccgtcg
     5701 atccggaccg ccacatcgag cgggtcaccg agctgcaaga actcttcctc acgcgcgtcg
     5761 ggctcgacat cggcaaggtg tgggtcgcgg acgacggcgc cgcggtggcg gtctggacca
     5821 cgccggagag cgtcgaagcg ggggcggtgt tcgccgagat cggcccgcgc atggccgagt
     5881 tgagcggttc ccggctggcc gcgcagcaac agatggaagg cctcctggcg ccgcaccggc
     5941 ccaaggagcc cgcgtggttc ctggccaccg tcggcgtctc gcccgaccac cagggcaagg
     6001 gtctgggcag cgccgtcgtg ctccccggag tggaggcggc cgagcgcgcc ggggtgcccg
     6061 ccttcctgga gacctccgcg ccccgcaacc tccccttcta cgagcggctc ggcttcaccg
     6121 tcaccgccga cgtcgaggtg cccgaaggac cgcgcacctg gtgcatgacc cgcaagcccg
     6181 gtgcctgacg cccgccccac gacccgcagc gcccgaccga aaggagcgca cgaccccatg
     6241 catcggtacc tttaagacca atgacttaca aggcagctgt agatcttagc cactttttaa
     6301 aagaaaaggg gggactggaa gggctaattc actcccaacg aagacaagat ctgctttttg
     6361 cttgtactgg gtctctctgg ttagaccaga tctgagcctg ggagctctct ggctaactag
     6421 ggaacccact gcttaagcct caataaagct tgccttgagt gcttcaagta gtgtgtgccc
     6481 gtctgttgtg tgactctggt aactagagat ccctcagacc cttttagtca gtgtggaaaa
     6541 tctctagcag tagtagttca tgtcatctta ttattcagta tttataactt gcaaagaaat
     6601 gaatatcaga gagtgagagg aacttgttta ttgcagctta taatggttac aaataaagca
     6661 atagcatcac aaatttcaca aataaagcat ttttttcact gcattctagt tgtggtttgt
     6721 ccaaactcat caatgtatct tatcatgtct ggctctagct atcccgcccc taactccgcc
     6781 catcccgccc ctaactccgc ccagttccgc ccattctccg ccccatggct gactaatttt
     6841 ttttatttat gcagaggccg aggccgcctc ggcctctgag ctattccaga agtagtgagg
     6901 aggctttttt ggaggcctag ggacgtaccc aattcgccct atagtgagtc gtattacgcg
     6961 cgctcactgg ccgtcgtttt acaacgtcgt gactgggaaa accctggcgt tacccaactt
     7021 aatcgccttg cagcacatcc ccctttcgcc agctggcgta atagcgaaga ggcccgcacc
     7081 gatcgccctt cccaacagtt gcgcagcctg aatggcgaat gggnnnnnnn nnnnnnnnnn
     7141 nnnnnnnnnn nnnnnnnnnn nnnnnnnnnn nnnnnnnnnn nnnnnnnnnn nnnnnnnnnn
     7201 nnnnnnnnnn nnnnnnnnnn nnnnnnnnnn nnnnnnnnnn nnnnnnncnn nnnnnnnnnn
     7261 nnnnnnnnnn nnnnnnnnnn nnnnnnnnnn nnnnnnnnnn nnnnnnnnnn nnnnnnnnnn
     7321 nnnnnnnnnn nnnnnnnnna nnnnnnnnnn nnnnnnnnnn nnnnnnnnnn nnnnnnnnnn
     7381 nnnnnnnnnc ctttgacgtt ggagtccacg ttctttaata gtggactctt gttccaaact
     7441 ggaacaacac tcaaccctat ctcggtctat tcttttgatt tataagggat tttgccgatt
     7501 tcggcctatt ggttaaaaaa tgagctgatt taacaaaaat ttaacgcgaa ttttaacaaa
     7561 atattaacgc ttacaattta ggtggcactt ttcggggaaa tgtgcgcgga acccctattt
     7621 gtttattttt ctaaatacat tcaaatatgt atccgctcat gagacaataa ccctgataaa
     7681 tgcttcaata atattgaaaa aggaagagta tgagtattca acatttccgt gtcgccctta
     7741 ttcccttttt tgcggcattt tgccttcctg tttttgctca cccagaaacg ctggtgaaag
     7801 taaaagatgc tgaagatcag ttgggtgcac gagtgggtta catcgaactg gatctcaaca
     7861 gcggtaagat ccttgagagt tttcgccccg aagaacgttt tccaatgatg agcactttta
     7921 aagttctgct atgtggcgcg gtattatccc gtattgacgc cgggcaagag caactcggtc
     7981 gccgcataca ctattctcag aatgacttgg ttgagtactc accagtcaca gaaaagcatc
     8041 ttacggatgg catgacagta agagaattat gcagtgctgc cataaccatg agtgataaca
     8101 ctgcggccaa cttacttctg acaacgatcg gaggaccgaa ggagctaacc gcttttttgc
     8161 acaacatggg ggatcatgta actcgccttg atcgttggga accggagctg aatgaagcca
     8221 taccaaacga cgagcgtgac accacgatgc ctgtagcaat ggcaacaacg ttgcgcaaac
     8281 tattaactgg cgaactactt actctagctt cccggcaaca attaatagac tggatggagg
     8341 cggataaagt tgcaggacca cttctgcgct cggcccttcc ggctggctgg tttattgctg
     8401 ataaatctgg agccggtgag cgtgggtctc gcggtatcat tgcagcactg gggccagatg
     8461 gtaagccctc ccgtatcgta gttatctaca cgacggggag tcaggcaact atggatgaac
     8521 gaaatagaca gatcgctgag ataggtgcct cactgattaa gcattggtaa ctgtcagacc
     8581 aagtttactc atatatactt tagattgatt taaaacttca tttttaattt aaaaggatct
     8641 aggtgaagat cctttttgat aatctcatga ccaaaatccc ttaacgtgag ttttcgttcc
     8701 actgagcgtc agaccccgta gaaaagatca aaggatcttc
//
